>Addgene plasmid #197662 | pBBR1_DVK_AE(J23100-RiboJ-UTR1-E0040m-B0015) | addgene full sequence | sequence record 388755 | Addgene NGS Result
GGAGTTGACGGCTAGCTCAGTCCTAGGTACAGTGCTAGCTACTAGCTGTCACCGGATGTGCTTTCCGGTC
TGATGAGTCCGTGAGGACGAAACAGCCTCTACAAATAATTTTGTTTAAAATAATTTTGTTTAACTTTAAG
AAGGAGATATACAATGATGCGTAAAGGAGAAGAACTTTTCACTGGAGTTGTCCCAATTCTTGTTGAATTA
GATGGTGATGTTAATGGGCACAAATTTTCTGTCAGTGGAGAGGGTGAAGGTGATGCAACATACGGAAAAC
TTACCCTTAAATTTATTTGCACTACTGGAAAACTACCTGTTCCATGGCCAACACTTGTCACTACTTTCGG
TTATGGTGTTCAATGCTTTGCGAGATACCCAGATCATATGAAACAGCATGACTTTTTCAAGAGTGCCATG
CCCGAAGGTTATGTACAGGAAAGAACTATATTTTTCAAAGATGACGGGAACTACAAGACACGTGCTGAAG
TCAAGTTTGAAGGTGATACCCTTGTTAATAGAATCGAGTTAAAAGGTATTGATTTTAAAGAAGATGGAAA
CATTCTTGGACACAAATTGGAATACAACTATAACTCACACAATGTATACATCATGGCAGACAAACAAAAG
AATGGAATCAAAGTTAACTTCAAAATTAGACACAACATTGAAGATGGAAGCGTTCAACTAGCAGACCATT
ATCAACAAAATACTCCAATTGGCGATGGCCCTGTCCTTTTACCAGACAACCATTACCTGTCCACACAATC
TGCCCTTTCGAAAGATCCCAACGAAAAGAGAGATCACATGGTCCTTCTTGAGTTTGTAACAGCTGCTGGG
ATTACACATGGCATGGATGAACTATACAAATAATAAAGGTCCAGGCATCAAATAAAACGAAAGGCTCAGT
CGAAAGACTGGGCCTTTCGTTTTATCTGTTGTTTGTCGGTGAACGCTCTCTACTAGAGTCACACTGGCTC
ACCTTCGGGTGGGCCTTTCTGCGTTTATAGCTTATGTCTTCAGCAGTAGGACAAATCCGCCGCCCTAGAC
AGCTGGGCGCGCCCCCCCTACGGGCTTGCTCTCCGGGCTTCGCCCTGCGCGGTCGCTGCGCTCCCTTGCC
AGCCCGTGGATATGTGGACGATGGCCGCGAGCGGCCACCGGCTGGCTCGCTTCGCTCGGCCCGTGGACAA
CCCTGCTGGACAAGCTGATGGACAGGCTGCGCCTGCCCACGAGCTTGACCACAGGGATTGCCCACCGGCT
ACCCAGCCTTCGACCACATACCCACCGGCTCCAACTGCGCGGCCTGCGGCCTTGCCCCATCAATTTTTTT
AATTTTCTCTGGGGAAAAGCCTCCGGCCTGCGGCCTGCGCGCTTCGCTTGCCGGTTGGACACCAAGTGGA
AGGCGGGTCAAGGCTCGCGCAGCGACCGCGCAGCGGCTTGGCCTTGACGCGCCTGGAACGACCCAAGCCT
ATGCGAGTGGGGGCAGTCGAAGGGCGAAGCCCGCCCGCCTGCCCCCCGAGCCTCACGGCGGCGAGTGCGG
GGGTTCCAAGGGGGCAGCGCCACCTTGGGCAAGGCCGAAGGCCGCGCAGTCGATCAACAAGCCCCGGAGG
GGCCACTTTTTGCCGGAGGGGGAGCCGCGCCGAAGGCGTGGGGGAACCCCGCAGGGGTGCCCTTCTTTGG
GCACCAAAGAACTAGATATAGGGCGAAATGCGAAAGACTTAAAAATCAACAACTTAAAAAAGGGGGGTAC
GCAACAGCTCATTGCGGCACCCCCCGCAATAGCTCATTGCGTAGGTTAAAGAAAATCTGTAATTGACTGC
CACTTTTACGCAACGCATAATTGTTGTCGCGCTGCCGAAAAGTTGCAGCTGATTGCGCATGGTGCCGCAA
CCGTGCGGCACCCCTACCGCATGGAGATAAGCATGGCCACGCAGTCCAGAGAAATCGGCATTCAAGCCAA
GAACAAGCCCGGTCACTGGGTGCAAACGGAACGCAAAGCGCATGAGGCGTGGGCCGGGCTTATTGCGAGG
AAACCCACGGCGGCAATGCTGCTGCATCACCTCGTGGCGCAGATGGGCCACCAGAACGCCGTGGTGGTCA
GCCAGAAAACACTTTCCAAGCTCATCGGACGTTCTTTGCGGACGGTCCAATACGCAGTCAAGGACTTGGT
GGCCGAGCGCTGGATCTCCGTCGTGAAGCTCAACGGCCCCGGCACCGTGTCGGCCTACGTGGTCAATGAC
CGCGTGGCGTGGGGCCAGCCCCGCGACCAGTTGCGCCTGTCGGTGTTCAGTGCCGCCGTGGTGGTTGATC
ACGACGACCAGGACGAATCGCTGTTGGGGCATGGCGACCTGCGCCGCATCCCGACCCTGTATCCGGGCGA
GCAGCAACTACCGACCGGCCCCGGCGAGGAGCCGCCCAGCCAGCCCGGCATTCCGGGCATGGAACCAGAC
CTGCCAGCCTTGACCGAAACGGAGGAATGGGAACGGCGCGGGCAGCAGCGCCTGCCGATGCCCGATGAGC
CGTGTTTTCTGGACGATGGCGAGCCGTTGGAGCCGCCGACACGGGTAACGCTGCCGCGCCGGTAGGGCCG
GCCTACGGCCAGCCTCGCAGAGCAGGATTCCCGTTGAGCACCGCCAGGTGCGAATAAGGGACAGTGAAGA
AGGAACACCCGCTCGCGGGTGGGCCTACTTCACCTATCCTGCCCTTGTGTCTCAAAATCTCTGATGTACA
TTGCACAAGATAAAAATATATCATCATGAACAATAAAACTGTCTGCTTACATAAACAGTAATACAAGGGG
TGTTATGAGCCATATTCAACGGGAAACGTCTTGCTCCAGGCCGCGATTAAATTCCAACATGGATGCTGAT
TTATATGGGTATAAATGGGCTCGCGATAATGTCGGGCAATCAGGTGCGACAATCTATCGATTGTATGGGA
AGCCCGATGCGCCAGAGTTGTTTCTGAAACATGGCAAAGGTAGCGTTGCCAATGATGTTACAGATGAGAT
GGTCAGACTAAACTGGCTGACGGAATTTATGCCTCTTCCGACCATCAAGCATTTTATCCGTACTCCTGAT
GATGCATGGTTACTCACCACTGCGATCCCCGGGAAAACAGCATTCCAGGTATTAGAAGAATATCCTGATT
CAGGTGAAAATATTGTTGATGCGCTGGCAGTGTTCCTGCGCCGGTTGCATTCGATTCCTGTTTGTAATTG
TCCTTTTAACAGCGATCGCGTATTTCGTCTCGCTCAGGCGCAATCACGAATGAATAACGGTTTGGTTGAT
GCGAGTGATTTTGATGACGAGCGTAATGGCTGGCCTGTTGAACAAGTCTGGAAAGAAATGCATAAGCTTT
TGCCATTCTCACCGGATTCAGTCGTCACTCATGGTGATTTCTCACTTGATAACCTTATTTTTGACGAGGG
GAAATTAATAGGTTGTATTGATGTTGGACGAGTCGGAATCGCAGACCGATACCAGGATCTTGCCATCCTA
TGGAACTGCCTCGGTGAGTTTTCTCCTTCATTACAGAAACGGCTTTTTCAAAAATATGGTATTGATAATC
CTGATATGAATAAATTGCAGTTTCATTTGATGCTCGATGAGTTTTTCTAAGGTAACTGTCAGACCAAGTT
TACTCATATATACTTTAGATTGATTTTTCGTTCCACTGAGCGTCAGACCCCAGAACTCTGTCAGACCGAG
TGGAAGACAT
Features (pLannotate 1.2.2; 10 found; start..end, strand, type, name):
      5..29      +  promoter       J23119(SpeI) promoter (fragment): bacterial promoter (Registry of Standard Biological Parts BBa J23119) modified to end with an SpeI site
     46..95      +  misc_RNA       sTRSV HHRz: hammerhead ribozyme from the tobacco ringspot virus satellite RNA (Khvorova et al., 2003)
    125..147     +  RBS            RBS: efficient ribosome binding site from bacteriophage T7 gene 10 (Olins and Rangwala, 1989)
    157..870     +  CDS            hfriFP: hfriFP is a fluorescent protein published in 2013, derived from Herbaspirillum frisingense.
    889..960     +  terminator     rrnB T1 terminator: transcription terminator T1 from the E. coli rrnB gene
    976..1003    +  terminator     T7Te terminator: phage T7 early transcription terminator
   1151..1922    +  rep_origin     pBBR1 oriV: replication origin of the broad-host-range plasmid pBBR1 from Bordetella bronchiseptica; requires the pBBR1 Rep protein for replication
   1923..2585    +  CDS            pBBR1 Rep: replication protein for the broad-host-range plasmid pBBR1 from Bordetella bronchiseptica
   2596..2704    -  oriT           oriT: incP origin of transfer
   2805..3620    +  CDS            KanR: aminoglycoside phosphotransferase; aph(3')-Ia; confers resistance to kanamycin in bacteria or G418 (Geneticin®) in eukaryotes
