[The description below was written by a language model from this plasmid's Addgene catalogue record and pLannotate feature annotations shown in this document.]
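Description:
pBBR1_DVK_AE(J23100-RiboJ-UTR1-E0040m-B0015) is a small (about 3.7 kb) broad-host-range bacterial expression plasmid built on the pBBR1 replicon and modified to carry a CIDAR MoClo cloning site and kanamycin resistance. Replication depends on the pBBR1 oriV together with the adjacent pBBR1 Rep gene, a pair that functions in many Gram-negative bacteria beyond E. coli. The record lists the plasmid as low copy. Selection is through KanR, an aph(3')-Ia aminoglycoside phosphotransferase. An IncP oriT is also annotated, which would allow conjugative mobilisation into recipient strains when transfer functions are supplied in trans.

The payload is a single assembled transcription unit occupying the A–E MoClo position, with its parts spelled out in the name. The constitutive Anderson-series promoter J23100 drives the transcript. The automated annotation labels this region as a fragment of the closely related J23119, most likely because of sequence similarity within that promoter family. Next comes RiboJ, an insulator based on the sTRSV hammerhead ribozyme, which cleaves itself out of the 5' end of the mRNA so that translation is less affected by promoter-derived leader sequence. UTR1 follows and provides a strong ribosome binding site of the phage T7 gene 10 type. The coding sequence is the GFP part E0040m (about 720 bp, synthetic). The annotation tool calls it "hfriFP", which disagrees with the catalogue entry and appears to be a database match rather than the intended identity. Transcription ends at the B0015 double terminator, annotated as rrnB T1 plus T7Te.

The plasmid serves as a constitutive GFP reporter. It comes from work on extending a modular toolkit to diverse bacteria, where it would let this promoter/UTR combination be measured by fluorescence.
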