Addgene plasmid #197662: pBBR1_DVK_AE(J23100-RiboJ-UTR1-E0040m-B0015)
Purpose: Expresses GFP under the control of J23100 and RiboJ-UTR1
Depositing lab: Eric Young. Depositing organization: Worcester Polytechnic Institute. Publication: Systematic Part Transfer by Extending a Modular Toolkit to Diverse Bacteria. Keating KW, Young EM. ACS Synth Biol. 2023 Jun 9. doi: 10.1021/acssynbio.3c00104. PubMed 37294017.
Backbone
  Vector backbone: pBBR1
  Modifications to backbone: CIDAR MoClo cloning site, kanamycin resistance
  Vector type: Bacterial Expression, Synthetic Biology
Growth in bacteria
  Bacterial resistance: Kanamycin, 50 μg/mL
  Growth temperature: 37°C
  Growth strain: DH5alpha
  Copy number: Low Copy
Gene/Insert
  Gene/Insert name: GFP
  Species: Synthetic
  Insert size (bp): 720
Terms and licenses: Academic/Nonprofit Terms; Industry Terms: Not Available to Industry
How to cite: pBBR1_DVK_AE(J23100-RiboJ-UTR1-E0040m-B0015) was a gift from Eric Young (Addgene plasmid # 197662 ; http://n2t.net/addgene:197662 ; RRID:Addgene_197662)
